Addgene plasmid #64875: pCDH-EF1-FHC-POLQ
Purpose: lentiviral expression of human POLQ
Depositing lab: Richard Wood. Depositing organization: University of Texas MD Anderson Cancer Center. Publication: Mechanism of suppression of chromosomal instability by DNA polymerase POLQ. Yousefzadeh MJ, Wyatt DW, Takata K, Mu Y, Hensley SC, Tomida J, Bylund GO, Doublie S, Johansson E, Ramsden DA, McBride KM, Wood RD. PLoS Genet. 2014 Oct 2;10(10):e1004654. doi: 10.1371/journal.pgen.1004654. eCollection 2014 Oct. PGENETICS-D-14-01461 PubMed 25275444.
Backbone
  Vector backbone: pCDH-EF1-FHC
  Backbone manufacturer: Wood Lab, Addgene plasmid 64874
  Total vector size (bp): 15236
  Vector type: Mammalian Expression, Lentiviral
  Selectable markers: Puromycin
Growth in bacteria
  Bacterial resistance: Ampicillin, 100 μg/mL
  Growth temperature: 37°C
  Growth strain: Stbl3
  Copy number: Unknown
Gene/Insert
  Gene/Insert name: POLQ
  Species: H. sapiens (human)
  Entrez Gene: POLQ (a.k.a. PRO0327)
  Promoter: EF1alpha
  Tag / fusion protein: FLAG (C terminal on backbone); HA (C terminal on backbone)
  Cloning method: Restriction Enzyme; 5′ cloning site BamHI (not destroyed); 3′ cloning site NotI (not destroyed)
  Sequencing primers: 5′ EF1a-F_alt (gccgtgaacgttctttttc); 3′ IRES-R (CCTCACATTGCCAAAAGACG)
Terms and licenses: Academic/Nonprofit Terms; Industry Terms: Not Available to Industry
How to cite: pCDH-EF1-FHC-POLQ was a gift from Richard Wood (Addgene plasmid # 64875 ; http://n2t.net/addgene:64875 ; RRID:Addgene_64875)
