[The description below was written by a language model from this plasmid's Addgene catalogue record and pLannotate feature annotations shown in this document.]
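Description:
pCDH-EF1-FHC-POLQ is a lentiviral transfer plasmid for expressing full-length human POLQ (DNA polymerase theta) in mammalian cells. It is built on the pCDH-EF1-FHC backbone. In bacteria it is maintained through a high-copy ColE1/pUC-type origin and selected with ampicillin via the β-lactamase gene. The catalogue lists a total size of 15,236 bp, whereas the sequenced record used for annotation is 15,491 nt, so the two figures differ slightly.

The viral portion has the layout typical of a third-generation vector. An RSV promoter is fused to a truncated HIV-1 5' LTR and drives genomic RNA synthesis in packaging cells. It is followed by the Ψ packaging signal with a gag fragment, the Rev response element for nuclear export of unspliced RNA, and the cPPT/CTS, which aids nuclear import of the provirus. A truncated HIV-1 LTR closes the viral genome at the 3' end, with an SV40 polyadenylation signal and SV40 origin downstream.

Inside the LTRs, an EF-1α core promoter joined to an HTLV-1 LTR segment drives the roughly 7.8 kb POLQ coding sequence, which was cloned between BamHI and NotI. The backbone supplies C-terminal FLAG and HA epitope tags. The annotation detects only a partial FLAG match and does not call the HA tag. An EMCV IRES then allows translation of puromycin N-acetyltransferase from the same transcript, linking puromycin resistance to POLQ expression, and a WPRE enhances transcript levels.

The construct is intended for producing lentivirus to make stably transduced, puromycin-selected cells expressing tagged POLQ. The associated study examined how POLQ suppresses chromosomal instability.
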