Features (pLannotate 1.2.2; 28 found; start..end, strand, type, name):
     20..246     +  promoter       RSV promoter: Rous sarcoma virus enhancer/promoter
    247..427     +  LTR            5' LTR (truncated): truncated 5' long terminal repeat (LTR) from HIV-1
    474..599     +  misc_feature   HIV-1 Ψ: packaging signal of human immunodeficiency virus type 1
    583..921     +  CDS            HIV-1 gag (fragment): gag protein from human immunodeficiency virus 1; gag
   1092..1325    +  misc_feature   RRE: The Rev response element (RRE) of HIV-1 allows for Rev-dependent mRNA export from the nucleus to the cytoplasm.
   1702..1802    +  CDS            Rev (fragment): human immunodeficiency virus 1 (HIV-1) Rev protein; rev; enhances nuclear export of unspliced and incompletely spliced viral mRNAs
   1821..1937    +  misc_feature   cPPT/CTS: central polypurine tract and central termination sequence of HIV-1
   1980..2191    +  promoter       EF-1α core promoter: core promoter for human elongation factor EF-1α
   2204..2472    +  LTR            5' LTR (truncated): truncated 5' long terminal repeat (LTR) from human T-cell leukemia virus (HTLV) type 1
   2536..10305   +  CDS            POLQ: DPOLQ_HUMAN - Also known as POLH From Homo sapiens (Human).
  10324..10344   +  CDS            FLAG (fragment): FLAG® epitope tag, followed by an enterokinase cleavage site
  10397..10969   +  misc_feature   IRES: internal ribosome entry site (IRES) of the encephalomyocarditis virus (EMCV)
  10978..11575   +  CDS            PuroR (fragment): puromycin N-acetyltransferase; pac from Streptomyces; confers resistance to puromycin
  11584..12172   +  misc_feature   WPRE: woodchuck hepatitis virus posttranscriptional regulatory element
  12167..12274   +  CDS            nef (fragment): NEF_SIVS4 - Experimental evidence at protein level: Swiss-Prot protein existence level 1. Interferes with TCR signaling from the cell membrane. Interacts with CD247/TCRZ (TCR zeta chain) and exert potent down- regulation of cell surface TCR/CD3 complexes. From Simian immunodeficiency virus (isolate F236/smH4) (SIV-sm) (Simian immunodeficiency virus sooty mangabey monkey).
  12299..12479   +  LTR            5' LTR (truncated): truncated 5' long terminal repeat (LTR) from HIV-1
  12551..12672   +  polyA_signal   SV40 poly(A) signal: SV40 polyadenylation signal
  12712..12847   +  rep_origin     SV40 ori: SV40 origin of replication
  12902..12924   -  protein_bind   lac operator (fragment): The lac repressor binds to the lac operator to inhibit transcription in E. coli. This inhibition can be relieved by adding lactose or isopropyl-β-D-thiogalactopyranoside (IPTG). lac repressor encoded by lacI
  12928..12958   -  promoter       lac promoter: promoter for the E. coli lac operon
  12973..12994   -  protein_bind   CAP binding site: CAP binding activates transcription in the presence of cAMP. E. coli catabolite activator protein
  13007..13099   -  CDS            lacI (fragment): lac repressor; lacI; The lac repressor binds to the lac operator to inhibit transcription in E. coli. This inhibition can be relieved by adding lactose or isopropyl-β-D-thiogalactopyranoside (IPTG).
  13282..13870   -  rep_origin     ori: high-copy-number ColE1/pMB1/pBR322/pUC origin of replication
  14041..14901   -  CDS            AmpR: β-lactamase; bla; confers resistance to ampicillin, carbenicillin, and related antibiotics
  14902..15006   -  promoter       AmpR promoter: bla
  15101..15136   +  CDS            rop (fragment): Rop protein, which maintains plasmids at low copy number; rop
  15238..15337   +  misc_feature   bom (fragment): basis of mobility region from pBR322
  15343..6       -  CDS            lacZα (fragment) (across the origin): LacZα fragment of β-galactosidase; lacZ fragment
>Addgene plasmid #64875 | pCDH-EF1-FHC-POLQ | addgene full sequence | sequence record 421137 | Addgene NGS Result
CCAGTGCCAAGCTGACGCGTGTAGTCTTATGCAATACTCTTGTAGTCTTGCAACATGGTAACGATGAGTT
AGCAACATGCCTTACAAGGAGAGAAAAAGCACCGTGCATGCCGATTGGTGGAAGTAAGGTGGTACGATCG
TGCCTTATTAGGAAGGCAACAGACGGGTCTGACATGGATTGGACGAACCACTGAATTGCCGCATTGCAGA
GATATTGTATTTAAGTGCCTAGCTCGATACATAAACGGGTCTCTCTGGTTAGACCAGATCTGAGCCTGGG
AGCTCTCTGGCTAACTAGGGAACCCACTGCTTAAGCCTCAATAAAGCTTGCCTTGAGTGCTTCAAGTAGT
GTGTGCCCGTCTGTTGTGTGACTCTGGTAACTAGAGATCCCTCAGACCCTTTTAGTCAGTGTGGAAAATC
TCTAGCAGTGGCGCCCGAACAGGGACTTGAAAGCGAAAGGGAAACCAGAGGAGCTCTCTCGACGCAGGAC
TCGGCTTGCTGAAGCGCGCACGGCAAGAGGCGAGGGGCGGCGACTGGTGAGTACGCCAAAAATTTTGACT
AGCGGAGGCTAGAAGGAGAGAGATGGGTGCGAGAGCGTCAGTATTAAGCGGGGGAGAATTAGATCGCGAT
GGGAAAAAATTCGGTTAAGGCCAGGGGGAAAGAAAAAATATAAATTAAAACATATAGTATGGGCAAGCAG
GGAGCTAGAACGATTCGCAGTTAATCCTGGCCTGTTAGAAACATCAGAAGGCTGTAGACAAATACTGGGA
CAGCTACAACCATCCCTTCAGACAGGATCAGAAGAACTTAGATCATTATATAATACAGTAGCAACCCTCT
ATTGTGTGCATCAAAGGATAGAGATAAAAGACACCAAGGAAGCTTTAGACAAGATAGAGGAAGAGCAAAA
CAAAAGTAAGACCACCGCACAGCAAGCGGCCACTGATCTTCAGACCTGGAGGAGGAGATATGAGGGACAA
TTGGAGAAGTGAATTATATAAATATAAAGTAGTAAAAATTGAACCATTAGGAGTAGCACCCACCAAGGCA
AAGAGAAGAGTGGTGCAGAGAGAAAAAAGAGCAGTGGGAATAGGAGCTTTGTTCCTTGGGTTCTTGGGAG
CAGCAGGAAGCACTATGGGCGCAGCGTCAATGACGCTGACGGTACAGGCCAGACAATTATTGTCTGGTAT
AGTGCAGCAGCAGAACAATTTGCTGAGGGCTATTGAGGCGCAACAGCATCTGTTGCAACTCACAGTCTGG
GGCATCAAGCAGCTCCAGGCAAGAATCCTGGCTGTGGAAAGATACCTAAAGGATCAACAGCTCCTGGGGA
TTTGGGGTTGCTCTGGAAAACTCATTTGCACCACTGCTGTGCCTTGGAATGCTAGTTGGAGTAATAAATC
TCTGGAACAGATTTGGAATCACACGACCTGGATGGAGTGGGACAGAGAAATTAACAATTACACAAGCTTA
ATACACTCCTTAATTGAAGAATCGCAAAACCAGCAAGAAAAGAATGAACAAGAATTATTGGAATTAGATA
AATGGGCAAGTTTGTGGAATTGGTTTAACATAACAAATTGGCTGTGGTATATAAAATTATTCATAATGAT
AGTAGGAGGCTTGGTAGGTTTAAGAATAGTTTTTGCTGTACTTTCTATAGTGAATAGAGTTAGGCAGGGA
TATTCACCATTATCGTTTCAGACCCACCTCCCAACCCCGAGGGGACCCGACAGGCCCGAAGGAATAGAAG
AAGAAGGTGGAGAGAGAGACAGAGACAGATCCATTCGATTAGTGAACGGATCTCGACGGTATCGGTTAAC
TTTTAAAAGAAAAGGGGGGATTGGGGGGTACAGTGCAGGGGAAAGAATAGTAGACATAATAGCAACAGAC
ATACAAACTAAAGAATTACAAAAACAAATTACAAAATTCAAAATTTTATCGATACTAGTGGATCTGCGAT
CGCTCCGGTGCCCGTCAGTGGGCAGAGCGCACATCGCCCACAGTCCCCGAGAAGTTGGGGGGAGGGGTCG
GCAATTGAACGGGTGCCTAGAGAAGGTGGCGCGGGGTAAACTGGGAAAGTGATGTCGTGTACTGGCTCCG
CCTTTTTCCCGAGGGTGGGGGAGAACCGTATATAAGTGCAGTAGTCGCCGTGAACGTTCTTTTTCGCAAC
GGGTTTGCCGCCAGAACACAGCTGAAGCTTCGAGGGGCTCGCATCTCTCCTTCACGCGCCCGCCGCCCTA
CCTGAGGCCGCCATCCACGCCGGTTGAGTCGCGTTCTGCCGCCTCCCGCCTGTGGTGCCTCCTGAACTGC
GTCCGCCGTCTAGGTAAGTTTAAAGCTCAGGTCGAGACCGGGCCTTTGTCCGGCGCTCCCTTGGAGCCTA
CCTAGACTCAGCCGGCTCTCCACGCTTTGCCTGACCCTGCTTGCTCAACTCTACGTCTTTGTTTCGTTTT
CTGTTCTGCGCCGTTACAGATCCAAGCTGTGACCGGCGCCTACTCTAGAGCTAGCGAATTCGAATTTAAA
TCGGATCCTAGCACCATGAATCTTCTGCGTCGGAGTGGGAAACGGCGGCGTTCAGAATCAGGCTCAGATT
CGTTCTCGGGAAGCGGCGGTGACAGCAGTGCCAGCCCCCAGTTCCTCTCCGGGTCCGTGCTGAGCCCGCC
GCCCGGCCTTGGTCGCTGCCTGAAGGCCGCAGCTGCAGGAGAATGCAAGCCTACAGTTCCTGACTACGAA
ATAGACAAGCTACTATTGGCAAACTGGGGACTTCCTAAAGCAGTTCTGGAAAAATACCACAGTTTTGGTG
TAAAAAAGATGTTTGAATGGCAGGCAGAGTGCCTTTTGCTTGGACAAGTCCTGGAAGGAAAGAATTTAGT
TTATTCAGCTCCTACAAGTGCTGGGAAGACTCTTGTGGCAGAATTACTTATTTTGAAGCGGGTTTTGGAA
ATGCGGAAGAAAGCTTTGTTTATTCTTCCCTTTGTTTCTGTGGCTAAAGAGAAGAAATACTACCTCCAGA
GTCTGTTTCAGGAAGTAGGAATAAAAGTAGACGGTTATATGGGCAGCACCTCTCCATCAAGGCATTTCTC
TTCATTGGATATTGCAGTCTGCACAATTGAGAGAGCCAATGGTCTGATCAATCGCCTCATAGAGGAAAAT
AAGATGGATCTGTTAGGAATGGTGGTTGTGGATGAATTACATATGCTGGGAGACTCTCACCGAGGGTATC
TGCTGGAACTTTTGCTGACCAAGATTTGCTATATTACTCGGAAATCAGCATCTTGTCAGGCAGATCTAGC
CAGTTCTCTGTCTAATGCTGTGCAAATCGTTGGCATGAGTGCTACCCTTCCTAATTTGGAGCTTGTGGCT
TCCTGGTTGAATGCTGAACTCTACCATACCGACTTTCGCCCTGTACCGCTTTTGGAGTCAGTAAAAGTTG
GAAATTCCATATATGACTCTTCAATGAAACTTGTGAGGGAATTTGAGCCCATGCTTCAAGTGAAGGGAGA
TGAGGACCATGTTGTTAGCTTATGTTATGAGACGATTTGTGATAACCATTCAGTATTACTTTTTTGTCCA
TCAAAGAAATGGTGTGAGAAGCTGGCAGATATCATTGCTCGAGAGTTTTATAATCTACATCATCAAGCTG
AGGGATTGGTGAAACCCTCTGAATGCCCACCAGTAATTCTGGAACAAAAAGAACTCCTGGAAGTGATGGA
TCAGTTAAGACGGTTGCCTTCAGGACTGGACTCTGTATTACAGAAAACTGTACCATGGGGAGTAGCATTT
CATCATGCAGGTCTTACTTTTGAGGAGAGGGATATCATTGAAGGAGCCTTTCGTCAAGGTCTCATTCGAG
TCTTGGCGGCAACTTCTACTCTTTCTTCTGGGGTGAATTTACCTGCACGTCGTGTGATTATTCGAACCCC
TATTTTTGGTGGTCGACCTCTAGATATTCTTACTTATAAGCAGATGGTTGGTCGTGCTGGCAGGAAAGGA
GTGGACACAGTAGGCGAGAGTATCTTAATTTGTAAGAACTCTGAGAAATCAAAAGGCATAGCTCTCCTTC
AGGGTTCTCTAAAGCCTGTTCGCAGCTGTCTGCAAAGACGAGAAGGAGAAGAAGTAACTGGCAGCATGAT
ACGAGCTATTCTGGAGATAATAGTTGGTGGAGTGGCAAGTACATCACAAGATATGCATACTTATGCTGCC
TGCACATTTTTGGCTGCAAGTATGAAAGAAGGGAAGCAAGGAATTCAGAGAAATCAAGAGTCTGTTCAGC
TTGGAGCGATTGAGGCCTGTGTGATGTGGCTACTAGAAAATGAATTCATCCAGAGTACAGAAGCCAGTGA
TGGAACAGAAGGAAAGGTGTATCATCCAACACATCTTGGTTCGGCCACTCTTTCTTCTTCACTTTCTCCA
GCTGATACTTTAGATATTTTTGCTGACCTGCAAAGAGCAATGAAGGGCTTTGTTTTAGAGAATGATCTTC
ATATTCTCTATCTGGTTACACCTATGTTTGAGGATTGGACTACTATTGATTGGTATCGATTTTTCTGTTT
ATGGGAGAAGTTGCCAACTTCAATGAAAAGGGTGGCAGAGCTAGTGGGAGTTGAAGAGGGGTTCTTGGCC
CGTTGTGTGAAAGGAAAAGTAGTAGCCAGAACTGAGAGACAGCATCGACAAATGGCCATCCATAAAAGGT
TTTTCACCAGTCTTGTGCTATTAGATTTAATCAGTGAAGTTCCCTTAAGGGAAATAAATCAGAAATATGG
ATGCAATCGTGGGCAGATTCAATCTTTGCAACAGTCAGCTGCTGTTTATGCAGGGATGATTACAGTATTT
TCCAACCGTCTGGGCTGGCACAACATGGAACTACTACTTTCCCAATTTCAGAAGCGTCTTACGTTTGGCA
TCCAGAGGGAGCTGTGTGACCTGGTTCGGGTATCCTTACTAAATGCTCAGAGAGCCAGGGTTCTCTATGC
TTCTGGCTTTCATACTGTGGCAGACCTTGCTAGAGCAAATATTGTGGAGGTGGAGGTGATTCTGAAAAAT
GCTGTGCCTTTCAAAAGTGCCCGGAAGGCAGTGGATGAGGAAGAGGAAGCAGTTGAAGAACGTCGCAATA
TGCGAACTATCTGGGTGACTGGCAGAAAAGGTTTAACTGAAAGGGAAGCAGCAGCCCTTATAGTGGAAGA
AGCCAGAATGATTCTGCAGCAGGACTTAGTTGAAATGGGAGTGCAATGGAATCCATGTGCCCTGTTACAT
TCTAGTACATGCTCATTGACTCATAGTGAGTCCGAAGTAAAGGAACACACATTTATATCCCAAACTAAGA
GTTCTTATAAAAAATTAACATCAAAGAACAAAAGTAACACAATATTTAGTGATTCTTATATTAAGCATTC
ACCAAATATAGTGCAAGACTTAAATAAAAGTAGAGAGCATACAAGTTCCTTTAATTGTAATTTCCAGAAT
GGGAATCAAGAACATCAGAGATGTTCCATTTTCAGAGCAAGAAAACGGGCCTCTTTAGATATAAATAAAG
AGAAGCCAGGAGCCTCTCAGAATGAGGGGAAAACAAGTGATAAGAAAGTTGTTCAGACTTTTTCACAGAA
AACAAAAAAGGCACCTTTGAATTTCAATTCAGAAAAGATGAGCAGAAGTTTTCGATCTTGGAAACGTAGA
AAGCATCTAAAGCGATCTAGGGACAGCAGCCCCCTGAAAGACTCTGGAGCGTGTAGAATCCATTTACAAG
GACAGACTCTGTCTAATCCTAGTCTTTGTGAAGACCCGTTTACCTTAGATGAGAAGAAAACGGAATTTAG
AAATTCAGGGCCATTTGCTAAAAATGTATCTTTGAGTGGTAAGGAAAAAGATAATAAAACATCATTCCCA
TTACAAATAAAGCAAAATTGTTCATGGAACATAACACTAACTAATGATAATTTTGTGGAGCATATTGTCA
CAGGATCTCAGAGTAAAAATGTGACTTGTCAGGCCACTAGTGTGGTTAGTGAAAAGGGCAGAGGAGTAGC
TGTTGAGGCAGAAAAAATAAATGAAGTGCTGATACAAAATGGTTCAAAAAACCAGAATGTTTATATGAAA
CACCATGACATCCATCCAATTAACCAGTACCTGCGAAAGCAATCTCATGAACAGACAAGCACTATTACCA
AACAGAAAAATATAATAGAGAGACAAATGCCCTGTGAAGCAGTCAGTAGTTACATAAATAGAGACTCAAA
TGTTACTATCAATTGTGAAAGGATAAAGCTTAATACAGAGGAAAATAAACCAAGTCATTTTCAGGCATTA
GGAGATGATATAAGCAGAACTGTGATACCCAGTGAAGTACTTCCATCAGCTGGAGCATTTAGCAAATCAG
AAGGCCAGCATGAGAATTTTCTAAATATTTCTAGACTACAAGAAAAAACAGGTACTTATACAACAAACAA
AACTAAAAATAATCATGTTTCTGACTTAGGTTTAGTCCTCTGTGATTTTGAAGATAGTTTCTATCTGGAT
ACTCAGTCAGAGAAAATAATACAACAGATGGCAACTGAAAATGCCAAACTAGGAGCAAAGGACACCAACC
TGGCAGCAGGGATAATGCAGAAGAGCTTAGTCCAACAGAACTCAATGAACTCTTTTCAGAAGGAGTGTCA
CATTCCTTTTCCTGCTGAACAGCACCCTCTAGGAGCGACTAAGATAGATCATTTGGACCTTAAGACTGTA
GGTACTATGAAACAAAGCAGTGATTCACATGGGGTTGATATCCTGACTCCAGAAAGCCCGATTTTCCATT
CTCCAATACTATTGGAGGAAAATGGTCTTTTTTTAAAAAAGAATGAAGTTTCTGTTACTGATTCACAATT
AAATAGTTTTCTTCAAGGTTATCAAACACAAGAAACTGTGAAACCAGTTATACTTCTGATTCCTCAAAAG
AGAACTCCCACTGGTGTAGAAGGAGAATGTCTTCCAGTTCCTGAAACAAGTTTGAATATGAGTGATAGTT
TACTATTTGATAGCTTCAGTGATGACTATCTAGTAAAAGAACAATTACCTGATATGCAAATGAAAGAACC
CCTTCCTTCAGAAGTAACATCAAACCATTTTAGTGATTCTCTGTGTCTACAAGAAGACCTAATTAAAAAA
TCAAATGTAAATGAGAATCAAGATACCCACCAGCAGTTGACTTGTTCCAATGATGAATCTATTATATTTT
CAGAAATGGATTCTGTTCAGATGGTTGAAGCTTTGGACAATGTGGATATATTTCCTGTCCAAGAGAAGAA
TCATACTGTAGTATCTCCTAGAGCATTAGAACTAAGTGATCCAGTACTTGATGAGCACCACCAAGGTGAT
CAAGATGGAGGAGATCAAGATGAAAGGGCTGAAAAATCAAAATTAACTGGGACCAGGCAAAATCATTCAT
TCATTTGGTCAGGGGCATCATTTGATCTAAGTCCAGGACTGCAAAGGATTTTAGATAAAGTATCCAGTCC
TCTAGAAAATGAAAAGCTAAAATCAATGACTATAAACTTTTCCAGTTTGAATAGAAAAAATACAGAGTTA
AATGAAGAACAAGAAGTTATTTCAAACTTGGAGACAAAACAAGTGCAGGGAATTTCATTTTCTTCTAATA
ATGAAGTAAAAAGCAAGATTGAGATGCTAGAAAACAATGCCAATCATGATGAAACCTCATCCCTCTTACC
TCGTAAAGAAAGTAATATAGTTGATGATAATGGTCTCATTCCTCCTACACCCATTCCAACATCTGCTTCT
AAGCTGACATTTCCAGGGATTCTTGAAACACCTGTAAACCCTTGGAAAACTAATAATGTTTTACAACCTG
GTGAAAGTTATTTATTTGGCTCACCTTCAGATATTAAAAACCACGATTTAAGTCCAGGGAGTAGAAATGG
GTTCAAAGACAACAGCCCTATTAGTGACACAAGCTTTTCACTTCAGTTATCACAGGATGGATTACAGTTA
ACTCCAGCCTCAAGCAGTTCAGAAAGTTTGTCCATAATTGATGTAGCAAGTGACCAAAATCTTTTCCAAA
CATTCATTAAGGAGTGGCGGTGCAAAAAGCGATTTTCCATCTCACTGGCTTGTGAAAAGATTAGAAGTTT
GACATCTTCTAAAACTGCTACTATTGGCAGTAGGTTTAAGCAAGCTAGCTCACCTCAGGAAATTCCTATT
AGAGATGATGGATTTCCCATTAAAGGTTGTGATGACACCTTGGTGGTTGGACTGGCAGTATGCTGGGGTG
GAAGGGATGCCTATTATTTTTCACTGCAGAAGGAACAAAAGCATTCTGAAATTAGTGCCAGTTTGGTTCC
ACCTTCTTTAGATCCAAGCCTGACTTTGAAAGACAGGATGTGGTACCTTCAATCTTGCTTGCGAAAGGAA
TCTGATAAAGAATGTTCTGTTGTCATCTATGACTTCATCCAGAGCTATAAAATTCTTCTTCTTTCTTGTG
GCATCTCCTTGGAGCAAAGTTATGAAGATCCTAAGGTGGCATGCTGGTTACTAGATCCAGATTCTCAGGA
GCCGACTCTTCATAGCATAGTTACCAGTTTTCTTCCTCATGAGCTTCCACTCCTAGAAGGGATGGAGACC
AGCCAAGGGATTCAAAGCCTGGGGCTAAATGCTGGCAGTGAGCATTCTGGGCGATACAGAGCATCTGTGG
AGTCCATTCTCATCTTCAACTCTATGAATCAGCTCAACTCTTTGTTGCAGAAGGAAAACCTTCAAGATGT
TTTCCGTAAGGTGGAAATGCCCTCTCAGTACTGCTTGGCCTTGCTAGAACTAAATGGAATTGGCTTTAGT
ACTGCAGAATGTGAAAGTCAGAAACATATAATGCAAGCCAAGCTGGATGCAATTGAGACCCAGGCCTATC
AACTAGCTGGCCACAGTTTTTCTTTCACCAGTTCAGATGACATCGCTGAGGTTTTATTTTTGGAATTGAA
GTTGCCCCCAAATAGAGAGATGAAAAACCAAGGCAGCAAGAAAACTCTGGGTTCTACCAGAAGAGGGATT
GACAATGGACGCAAGCTAAGGCTGGGAAGACAGTTCAGCACTAGTAAGGACGTTTTAAATAAATTAAAGG
CATTACATCCTTTACCAGGCTTGATATTAGAATGGAGAAGAATCACTAATGCTATTACCAAAGTGGTCTT
TCCCCTTCAGCGGGAAAAGTGTCTTAATCCTTTTCTTGGAATGGAAAGAATCTATCCTGTATCACAGTCG
CACACTGCTACAGGACGAATAACCTTTACAGAACCAAATATTCAGAATGTGCCAAGAGATTTTGAAATCA
AAATGCCAACACTAGTAGGAGAAAGCCCACCTTCTCAAGCTGTAGGCAAAGGCCTACTTCCCATGGGCAG
AGGAAAATATAAGAAGGGTTTCAGCGTGAATCCTAGATGCCAGGCACAGATGGAGGAGAGAGCTGCAGAC
AGAGGAATGCCATTTTCAATTAGCATGCGACATGCCTTTGTGCCTTTCCCAGGTGGTTCAATACTGGCTG
CTGACTACTCTCAGCTTGAACTGAGGATCTTGGCTCATTTATCCCATGATCGTCGTCTCATTCAAGTGTT
AAACACTGGAGCTGATGTTTTCAGGAGCATTGCAGCAGAGTGGAAGATGATTGAGCCAGAGTCTGTTGGG
GATGATCTGAGGCAGCAGGCAAAACAGATTTGCTATGGGATCATTTATGGAATGGGAGCTAAATCTTTGG
GAGAGCAGATGGGCATTAAAGAAAATGATGCTGCATGCTATATTGACTCCTTCAAATCCAGATACACAGG
GATTAATCAATTCATGACAGAGACAGTGAAGAATTGTAAAAGAGACGGATTTGTTCAGACCATTTTGGGA
AGGCGTAGATATTTGCCAGGAATCAAAGACAACAACCCTTATCGTAAAGCTCACGCTGAGCGTCAAGCTA
TCAACACAATAGTCCAAGGATCAGCAGCTGATATTGTCAAAATAGCCACAGTTAACATTCAGAAGCAATT
AGAGACCTTCCACTCAACCTTCAAATCCCATGGTCATCGAGAGGGTATGCTCCAAAGTGACCGAACAGGA
TTGTCACGAAAGAGAAAACTGCAAGGGATGTTCTGCCCAATCAGAGGAGGCTTCTTCATCCTTCAACTCC
ATGATGAACTCCTATATGAAGTGGCAGAAGAAGATGTTGTTCAGGTAGCTCAGATTGTCAAGAATGAAAT
GGAAAGTGCTGTAAAACTGTCTGTGAAATTGAAAGTGAAAGTGAAAATAGGCGCCAGCTGGGGAGAGCTA
AAGGACTTTGATGTGGCGGCCGCTGGAGGAGACTACAAGGACGACGATGACAAGTCGGCCGCTGGAGGAT
ACCCCTACGACGTGCCCGACTACGCCTAGGGCCGCGCCCCTCTCCCTCCCCCCCCCCTAACGTTACTGGC
CGAAGCCGCTTGGAATAAGGCCGGTGTGCGTTTGTCTATATGTTATTTTCCACCATATTGCCGTCTTTTG
GCAATGTGAGGGCCCGGAAACCTGGCCCTGTCTTCTTGACGAGCATTCCTAGGGGTCTTTCCCCTCTCGC
CAAAGGAATGCAAGGTCTGTTGAATGTCGTGAAGGAAGCAGTTCCTCTGGAAGCTTCTTGAAGACAAACA
ACGTCTGTAGCGACCCTTTGCAGGCAGCGGAACCCCCCACCTGGCGACAGGTGCCTCTGCGGCCAAAAGC
CACGTGTATAAGATACACCTGCAAAGGCGGCACAACCCCAGTGCCACGTTGTGAGTTGGATAGTTGTGGA
AAGAGTCAAATGGCTCTCCTCAAGCGTATTCAACAAGGGGCTGAAGGATGCCCAGAAGGTACCCCATTGT
ATGGGATCTGATCTGGGGCCTCGGTGCACATGCTTTACATGTGTTTAGTCGAGGTTAAAAAAACGTCTAG
GCCCCCCGAACCACGGGGACGTGGTTTTCCTTTGAAAAACACGATAATACCTCCGGAATGACCGAGTACA
AGCCCACGGTGCGCCTCGCCACCCGCGACGACGTCCCCAGGGCCGTACGCACCCTCGCCGCCGCGTTCGC
CGACTACCCCGCCACGCGCCACACCGTCGATCCGGACCGCCACATCGAGCGGGTCACCGAGCTGCAAGAA
CTCTTCCTCACGCGCGTCGGGCTCGACATCGGCAAGGTGTGGGTCGCGGACGACGGCGCCGCGGTGGCGG
TCTGGACCACGCCGGAGAGCGTCGAAGCGGGGGCGGTGTTCGCCGAGATCGGCCCGCGCATGGCCGAGTT
GAGCGGTTCCCGGCTGGCCGCGCAGCAACAGATGGAAGGCCTCCTGGCGCCGCACCGGCCCAAGGAGCCC
GCGTGGTTCCTGGCCACCGTCGGCGTCTCGCCCGACCACCAGGGCAAGGGTCTGGGCAGCGCCGTCGTGC
TCCCCGGAGTGGAGGCGGCCGAGCGCGCCGGGGTGCCCGCCTTCCTGGAGACCTCCGCGCCCCGCAACCT
CCCCTTCTACGAGCGGCTCGGCTTCACCGTCACCGCCGACGTCGAGGTGCCCGAAGGACCGCGCACCTGG
TGCATGACCCGCAAGCCCGGTGCCTAGGTCGACAATCAACCTCTGGATTACAAAATTTGTGAAAGATTGA
CTGGTATTCTTAACTATGTTGCTCCTTTTACGCTATGTGGATACGCTGCTTTAATGCCTTTGTATCATGC
TATTGCTTCCCGTATGGCTTTCATTTTCTCCTCCTTGTATAAATCCTGGTTGCTGTCTCTTTATGAGGAG
TTGTGGCCCGTTGTCAGGCAACGTGGCGTGGTGTGCACTGTGTTTGCTGACGCAACCCCCACTGGTTGGG
GCATTGCCACCACCTGTCAGCTCCTTTCCGGGACTTTCGCTTTCCCCCTCCCTATTGCCACGGCGGAACT
CATCGCCGCCTGCCTTGCCCGCTGCTGGACAGGGGCTCGGCTGTTGGGCACTGACAATTCCGTGGTGTTG
TCGGGGAAATCATCGTCCTTTCCTTGGCTGCTCGCCTGTGTTGCCACCTGGATTCTGCGCGGGACGTCCT
TCTGCTACGTCCCTTCGGCCCTCAATCCAGCGGACCTTCCTTCCCGCGGCCTGCTGCCGGCTCTGCGGCC
TCTTCCGCGTCTTCGCCTTCGCCCTCAGACGAGTCGGATCTCCCTTTGGGCCGCCTCCCCGCCTGGTACC
TTTAAGACCAATGACTTACAAGGCAGCTGTAGATCTTAGCCACTTTTTAAAAGAAAAGGGGGGACTGGAA
GGGCTAATTCACTCCCAACGAAGATAAGATCTGCTTTTTGCTTGTACTGGGTCTCTCTGGTTAGACCAGA
TCTGAGCCTGGGAGCTCTCTGGCTAACTAGGGAACCCACTGCTTAAGCCTCAATAAAGCTTGCCTTGAGT
GCTTCAAGTAGTGTGTGCCCGTCTGTTGTGTGACTCTGGTAACTAGAGATCCCTCAGACCCTTTTAGTCA
GTGTGGAAAATCTCTAGCAGTAGTAGTTCATGTCATCTTATTATTCAGTATTTATAACTTGCAAAGAAAT
GAATATCAGAGAGTGAGAGGAACTTGTTTATTGCAGCTTATAATGGTTACAAATAAAGCAATAGCATCAC
AAATTTCACAAATAAAGCATTTTTTTCACTGCATTCTAGTTGTGGTTTGTCCAAACTCATCAATGTATCT
TATCATGTCTGGCTCTAGCTATCCCGCCCCTAACTCCGCCCATCCCGCCCCTAACTCCGCCCAGTTCCGC
CCATTCTCCGCCCCATGGCTGACTAATTTTTTTTATTTATGCAGAGGCCGAGGCCGCCTCGGCCTCTGAG
CTATTCCAGAAGTAGTGAGGAGGCTTTTTTGGAGGCCTAGACTTTTGCAGAGACCAAATTCGTAATCATG
TCATAGCTGTTTCCTGTGTGAAATTGTTATCCGCTCACAATTCCACACAACATACGAGCCGGAAGCATAA
AGTGTAAAGCCTGGGGTGCCTAATGAGTGAGCTAACTCACATTAATTGCGTTGCGCTCACTGCCCGCTTT
CCAGTCGGGAAACCTGTCGTGCCAGCTGCATTAATGAATCGGCCAACGCGCGGGGAGAGGCGGTTTGCGT
ATTGGGCGCTCTTCCGCTTCCTCGCTCACTGACTCGCTGCGCTCGGTCGTTCGGCTGCGGCGAGCGGTAT
CAGCTCACTCAAAGGCGGTAATACGGTTATCCACAGAATCAGGGGATAACGCAGGAAAGAACATGTGAGC
AAAAGGCCAGCAAAAGGCCAGGAACCGTAAAAAGGCCGCGTTGCTGGCGTTTTTCCATAGGCTCCGCCCC
CCTGACGAGCATCACAAAAATCGACGCTCAAGTCAGAGGTGGCGAAACCCGACAGGACTATAAAGATACC
AGGCGTTTCCCCCTGGAAGCTCCCTCGTGCGCTCTCCTGTTCCGACCCTGCCGCTTACCGGATACCTGTC
CGCCTTTCTCCCTTCGGGAAGCGTGGCGCTTTCTCATAGCTCACGCTGTAGGTATCTCAGTTCGGTGTAG
GTCGTTCGCTCCAAGCTGGGCTGTGTGCACGAACCCCCCGTTCAGCCCGACCGCTGCGCCTTATCCGGTA
ACTATCGTCTTGAGTCCAACCCGGTAAGACACGACTTATCGCCACTGGCAGCAGCCACTGGTAACAGGAT
TAGCAGAGCGAGGTATGTAGGCGGTGCTACAGAGTTCTTGAAGTGGTGGCCTAACTACGGCTACACTAGA
AGAACAGTATTTGGTATCTGCGCTCTGCTGAAGCCAGTTACCTTCGGAAAAAGAGTTGGTAGCTCTTGAT
CCGGCAAACAAACCACCGCTGGTAGCGGTGGTTTTTTTGTTTGCAAGCAGCAGATTACGCGCAGAAAAAA
AGGATCTCAAGAAGATCCTTTGATCTTTTCTACGGGGTCTGACGCTCAGTGGAACGAAAACTCACGTTAA
GGGATTTTGGTCATGAGATTATCAAAAAGGATCTTCACCTAGATCCTTTTAAATTAAAAATGAAGTTTTA
AATCAATCTAAAGTATATATGAGTAAACTTGGTCTGACAGTTACCAATGCTTAATCAGTGAGGCACCTAT
CTCAGCGATCTGTCTATTTCGTTCATCCATAGTTGCCTGACTCCCCGTCGTGTAGATAACTACGATACGG
GAGGGCTTACCATCTGGCCCCAGTGCTGCAATGATACCGCGAGACCCACGCTCACCGGCTCCAGATTTAT
CAGCAATAAACCAGCCAGCCGGAAGGGCCGAGCGCAGAAGTGGTCCTGCAACTTTATCCGCCTCCATCCA
GTCTATTAATTGTTGCCGGGAAGCTAGAGTAAGTAGTTCGCCAGTTAATAGTTTGCGCAACGTTGTTGCC
ATTGCTACAGGCATCGTGGTGTCACGCTCGTCGTTTGGTATGGCTTCATTCAGCTCCGGTTCCCAACGAT
CAAGGCGAGTTACATGATCCCCCATGTTGTGCAAAAAAGCGGTTAGCTCCTTCGGTCCTCCGATCGTTGT
CAGAAGTAAGTTGGCCGCAGTGTTATCACTCATGGTTATGGCAGCACTGCATAATTCTCTTACTGTCATG
CCATCCGTAAGATGCTTTTCTGTGACTGGTGAGTACTCAACCAAGTCATTCTGAGAATAGTGTATGCGGC
GACCGAGTTGCTCTTGCCCGGCGTCAATACGGGATAATACCGCGCCACATAGCAGAACTTTAAAAGTGCT
CATCATTGGAAAACGTTCTTCGGGGCGAAAACTCTCAAGGATCTTACCGCTGTTGAGATCCAGTTCGATG
TAACCCACTCGTGCACCCAACTGATCTTCAGCATCTTTTACTTTCACCAGCGTTTCTGGGTGAGCAAAAA
CAGGAAGGCAAAATGCCGCAAAAAAGGGAATAAGGGCGACACGGAAATGTTGAATACTCATACTCTTCCT
TTTTCAATATTATTGAAGCATTTATCAGGGTTATTGTCTCATGAGCGGATACATATTTGAATGTATTTAG
AAAAATAAACAAATAGGGGTTCCGCGCACATTTCCCCGAAAAGTGCCACCTGACGTCTAAGAAACCATTA
TTATCATGACATTAACCTATAAAAATAGGCGTATCACGAGGCCCTTTCGTCTCGCGCGTTTCGGTGATGA
CGGTGAAAACCTCTGACACATGCAGCTCCCGGAGACGGTCACAGCTTGTCTGTAAGCGGATGCCGGGAGC
AGACAAGCCCGTCAGGGCGCGTCAGCGGGTGTTGGCGGGTGTCGGGGCTGGCTTAACTATGCGGCATCAG
AGCAGATTGTACTGAGAGTGCACCATATGCGGTGTGAAATACCGCACAGATGCGTAAGGAGAAAATACCG
CATCAGGCGCCATTCGCCATTCAGGCTGCGCAACTGTTGGGAAGGGCGATCGGTGCGGGCCTCTTCGCTA
TTACGCCAGCTGGCGAAAGGGGGATGTGCTGCAAGGCGATTAAGTTGGGTAACGCCAGGGTTTTCCCAGT
CACGACGTTGTAAAACGACGG
