>Addgene plasmid #64875 | pCDH-EF1-FHC-POLQ | addgene partial sequence | sequence record 142507 | EF1a-R 5'-CACGGCGACTACTGCACTTA-3'
TACACGACATCACTTTCCCAGTTTACCCCGCGCCACCTTCTCTAGGCACCCGTTCAATTGCCGACCCCTC
CCCCCAACTTCTCGGGGACTGTGGGCGATGTGCGCTCTGCCCACTGACGGGCACCGGAGCGATCGCAGAT
CCACTAGTATCGATAAAATTTTGAATTTTGTAATTTGTTTTTGTAATTCTTTAGTTTGTATGTCTGTTGC
TATTATGTCTACTATTCTTTCCCCTGCACTGTACCCCCCAATCCCCCCTTTTCTTTTAAAAGTTAACCGA
TACCGTCGAGATCCGTTCACTAATCGAATGGATCTGTCTCTGTCTCTCTCTCCACCTTCTTCTTCTATTC
CTTCGGGCCTGTCGGGTCCCCTCGGGGTTGGGAGGTGGGTCTGAAACGATAATGGTGAATATCCCTGCCT
AACTCTATTCACTATAGAAAGTACAGCAAAAACTATTCTTAAACCTACCAAGCCTCCTACTATCATTATG
AATAATTTTATATACCACAGCCAATTTGTTATGTTAAACCAATTCCACAAACTTGCCCATTTATCTAATT
CCAATAATTCTTGTTCATTCTTTTCTTGCTGGTTTTGCGATTCTTCAATTAAGGAGTGTATTAAGCTTGT
GTAATTGTTAATTTCTCTGTCCCACTCCATCCAGG
