>Addgene plasmid #64875 | pCDH-EF1-FHC-POLQ | addgene partial sequence | sequence record 152783 | EF1a-F_alt 5'-gccgtgaacgttctttttc-3'
AGCTTCGAGGGGCTCGCATCTCTCCTTCACGCGCCCGCCGCCCTACCTGAGGCCGCCATCCACGCCGGTT
GAGTCGCGTTCTGCCGCCTCCCGCCTGTGGTGCCTCCTGAACTGCGTCCGCCGTCTAGGTAAGTTTAAAG
CTCAGGTCGAGACCGGGCCTTTGTCCGGCGCTCCCTTGGAGCCTACCTAGACTCAGCCGGCTCTCCACGC
TTTGCCTGACCCTGCTTGCTCAACTCTACGTCTTTGTTTCGTTTTCTGTTCTGCGCCGTTACAGATCCAA
GCTGTGACCGGCGCCTACTCTAGAGCTAGCGAATTCGAATTTAAATCGGATCCTAGCACCATGAATCTTC
TGCGTCGGAGTGGGAAACGGCGGCGTTCAGAATCAGGCTCAGATTCGTTCTCGGGAAGCGGCGGTGACAG
CAGTGCCAGCCCCCAGTTCCTCTCCGGGTCCGTGCTGAGCCCGCCGCCCGGCCTTGGTCGCTGCCTGAAG
GCCGCAGCTGCAGGAGAATGCAAGCCTACAGTTCCTGACTACGAAATAGACAAGCTACTATTGGCAAACT
GGGGACTTCCTAAAGCAGTTCTGGAAAAATACCACAGTTTTGGTGTAAAAAAGATGTTTGAATGGCAGGC
AGAGTGCCTTTTGCTTGGACAAGTCCTGGAAGGAAAGAATT
